Addgene plasmid #153354: Auxiliary Γ
Purpose: Provides End-to-End linker 4Γ for level 2 cloning
Depositing lab: Naomi Nakayama. Depositing organization: University of Edinburgh. Publication: Mobius Assembly for Plant Systems highlights promoter-terminator interaction in gene regulation. Andreou , Andreas I., Nirkko, Jessica , Ochoa-Villarreal, Marisol , Nakayama, Naomi. bioRxiv, March 31, 2021 10.1101/2021.03.31.437819.
Backbone
  Vector backbone: Aux
  Backbone size w/o insert (bp): 2217
  Vector type: Synthetic Biology
Growth in bacteria
  Bacterial resistance: Kanamycin, 50 μg/mL
  Growth temperature: 37°C
  Growth strain: DH5alpha
  Copy number: High Copy
Gene/Insert
  Gene/Insert name: End-to-End linker 4Γ
  Species: Synthetic
  Insert size (bp): 50
  Cloning method: Gibson Cloning
  Sequencing primers: 5′ tgccacctgacgtctaagaa; 3′ attaccgcctttgagtgagc
Terms and licenses: Academic/Nonprofit Terms; Industry Terms: Not Available to Industry
How to cite: Auxiliary Γ was a gift from Naomi Nakayama (Addgene plasmid # 153354 ; http://n2t.net/addgene:153354 ; RRID:Addgene_153354)
