[The description below was written by a language model from this plasmid's Addgene catalogue record and pLannotate feature annotations shown in this document.]
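Description:
Auxiliary Γ is a small synthetic-biology helper plasmid from the Mobius Assembly for Plant Systems toolkit. Its role is to supply the End-to-End linker 4Γ for level 2 cloning, the stage of a hierarchical assembly scheme at which several transcription units are joined into a multigene construct. The payload is a synthetic 50 bp linker that was inserted by Gibson cloning into the 2,217 bp "Aux" backbone, giving a sequenced total of 2,267 nt. The linker is not annotated in the feature table, and the record does not state its internal composition, such as any restriction sites or overhangs it carries. By its name and stated purpose, it serves as a short closing or bridging piece that completes an assembly reaction, rather than as an expressed part.

The rest of the plasmid is a minimal bacterial propagation backbone. A high-copy ColE1/pMB1/pUC-type origin supports replication in E. coli, and the record lists DH5alpha as the growth strain. Selection is by kanamycin, through an aph(3')-Ia aminoglycoside phosphotransferase gene (KanR) driven by the cat promoter and followed by the phage lambda t0 terminator. Two further terminators are annotated: a his operon terminator and a putative bacterial terminator. They lie either side of the sequence record's start point, where the unannotated linker may sit, in which case they would insulate the cloning region from read-through transcription. The plasmid contains no plant, viral or reporter elements and no eukaryotic expression cassette. It works purely as a donor of the linker fragment during Mobius Assembly reactions and is not itself a delivery or expression vector.
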