Features (pLannotate 1.2.2; 6 found; start..end, strand, type, name):
     31..88      +  terminator     his operon terminator: This putative transcriptin terminator from the E. coli his operon has a 2-bp deletion introduced during synthesis. Its efficiency has not been determined.
    283..871     -  rep_origin     ori: high-copy-number ColE1/pMB1/pBR322/pUC origin of replication
   1054..1148    -  terminator     lambda t0 terminator: transcription terminator from phage lambda
   1169..1984    -  CDS            KanR: aminoglycoside phosphotransferase; aph(3')-Ia; confers resistance to kanamycin in bacteria or G418 (Geneticin®) in eukaryotes
   1985..2082    -  promoter       cat promoter: promoter of the E. coli cat gene encoding chloramphenicol acetyltransferase
   2168..2211    -  terminator     bacterial terminator: putative bacterial transcription terminator
>Addgene plasmid #153354 | Auxiliary Γ | addgene full sequence | sequence record 314740 | Addgene NGS Result
CGTGGCCAAACCCATATGCAGGTGCTGCAGTCCGGCAAAAAAGGGCAAGGTGTCACCACCCTGCCCTTTT
TCTTTAAAACCGAAAAGATTACTTCGCGTTATGCAGGCTTCCTCGCTCACTGACTCGCTGCGCTCGGTCG
TTCGGCTGCGGCGAGCGGTATCAGCTCACTCAAAGGCGGTAATACGGTTATCCACAGAATCAGGGGATAA
CGCAGGAAAGAACATGTGAGCAAAAGGCCAGCAAAAGGCCAGGAACCGTAAAAAGGCCGCGTTGCTGGCG
TTTTTCCACAGGCTCCGCCCCCCTGACGAGCATCACAAAAATCGACGCTCAAGTCAGAGGTGGCGAAACC
CGACAGGACTATAAAGATACCAGGCGTTTCCCCCTGGAAGCTCCCTCGTGCGCTCTCCTGTTCCGACCCT
GCCGCTTACCGGATACCTGTCCGCCTTTCTCCCTTCGGGAAGCGTGGCGCTTTCTCATAGCTCACGCTGT
AGGTATCTCAGTTCGGTGTAGGTCGTTCGCTCCAAGCTGGGCTGTGTGCACGAACCCCCCGTTCAGCCCG
ACCGCTGCGCCTTATCCGGTAACTATCGTCTTGAGTCCAACCCGGTAAGACACGACTTATCGCCACTGGC
AGCAGCCACTGGTAACAGGATTAGCAGAGCGAGGTATGTAGGCGGTGCTACAGAGTTCTTGAAGTGGTGG
CCTAACTACGGCTACACTAGAAGAACAGTATTTGGTATCTGCGCTCTGCTGAAGCCAGTTACCTTCGGAA
AAAGAGTTGGTAGCTCTTGATCCGGCAAACAAACCACCGCTGGTAGCGGTGGTTTTTTTGTTTGCAAGCA
GCAGATTACGCGCAGAAAAAAAGGATCTCAAGAAGATCCTTTGATCTTTTCTACGGGGTCTGACGCTCAG
TGGAACGAAAACTCACGTTAAGGGATTTTGGTCATGAGATTATCAAAAAGGATCTTCACCTAGATCCTTT
TAAATTAAAAATGAAGTTTTAAATCAATCTAAAGTATATATGAGTAAACTTGGTCTGACAGCTCGAGGCT
TGGATTCTCACCAATAAAAAACGCCCGGCGGCAACCGAGCGTTCTGAACAAATCCAGATGGAGTTCTGAG
GTCATTACTGGATCTATCAACAGGAGTCCAAGCGAGCTCGATATCAAATTAGAAAAACTCATCGAGCATC
AAATGAAACTGCAATTTATTCATATCAGGATTATCAATACCATATTTTTGAAAAAGCCGTTTCTGTAATG
AAGGAGAAAACTCACCGAGGCAGTTCCATAGGATGGCAAGATCCTGGTATCGGTCTGCGATTCCGACTCG
TCCAACATCAATACAACCTATTAATTTCCCCTCGTCAAAAATAAGGTTATCAAGTGAGAAATCACCATGA
GTGACGACTGAATCCGGTGAGAATGGCAAAAGTTTATGCATTTCTTTCCAGACTTGTTCAACAGGCCAGC
CATTACGCTCGTCATCAAAATCACTCGCATCAACCAAACCGTTATTCATTCGTGATTGCGCCTGAGCGAG
ACGAAATACGCGATCGCTGTTAAAAGGACAATTACAAACAGGAATCGAATGCAACCGGCGCAGGAACACT
GCCAGCGCATCAACAATATTTTCACCTGAATCAGGATATTCTTCTAATACCTGGAATGCTGTTTTCCCTG
GGATCGCAGTGGTGAGTAACCATGCATCATCAGGAGTACGGATAAAATGCTTGATGGTCGGAAGAGGCAT
AAATTCCGTCAGCCAGTTTAGTCTGACCATCTCATCTGTAACATCATTGGCAACGCTACCTTTGCCATGT
TTCAGAAACAACTCTGGCGCATCGGGCTTCCCATACAATCGGTAGATTGTCGCACCTGATTGCCCGACAT
TATCGCGAGCCCATTTATACCCATATAAATCAGCATCCATGTTGGAATTTAATCGCGGCCTTGAGCAAGA
CGTTTCCCGTTGAATATGGCTCATTTTAGCTTCCTTAGCTCCTGAAAATCTCGATAACTCAAAAAATACG
CCCGGTAGTGATCTTATTTCATTATGGTGAAAGTTGGAACCTCTTACGTGCCCGATCAACTCGAGTGCCA
CCTGACGTCTAAGAAACCATTATTATCATGACATTAACCTATAAAAATAGGCGTATCACGAGGCAGAATT
TCAGATAAAAAAAATCCTTAGCTTTCGCTAAGGATGATTTCTGGAATTCCACCTGCATATCGCTCTTGAG
AGACCGTATGAGGTGGATGGTGTGCTG
